Addgene plasmid #98666: hnRNPA2_LC_D290V_S285C
Purpose: Expresses 6xHis-tagged hnRNPA2 AA 190-341 with S285C and D290V
Depositing lab: Nicolas Fawzi. Depositing organization: Brown University. Publication: Mechanistic View of hnRNPA2 Low-Complexity Domain Structure, Interactions, and Phase Separation Altered by Mutation and Arginine Methylation. Ryan VH, Dignon GL, Zerze GH, Chabata CV, Silva R, Conicella AE, Amaya J, Burke KA, Mittal J, Fawzi NL. Mol Cell. 2018 Jan 17. pii: S1097-2765(17)30979-6. doi: 10.1016/j.molcel.2017.12.022. PubMed 29358076.
Backbone
  Vector backbone: pJ411
  Vector type: Bacterial Expression
Growth in bacteria
  Bacterial resistance: Kanamycin, 50 μg/mL
  Growth temperature: 37°C
  Growth strain: DH5alpha
  Copy number: High Copy
Gene/Insert
  Gene/Insert name: hnRNPA2
  Species: H. sapiens (human)
  Mutation: S285C D290V
  Entrez Gene: HNRNPA2B1 (a.k.a. HNRNPA2, HNRNPB1, HNRPA2, HNRPA2B1, HNRPB1, IBMPFD2, OPMD2, RNPA2, SNRPB1)
  Tag / fusion protein: 6xHis (N terminal on backbone)
  Cloning method: Restriction Enzyme; 5′ cloning site Unknown (unknown if destroyed); 3′ cloning site Unknown (unknown if destroyed)
Terms and licenses: Academic/Nonprofit Terms; Industry Terms: Not Available to Industry
How to cite: hnRNPA2_LC_D290V_S285C was a gift from Nicolas Fawzi (Addgene plasmid # 98666 ; http://n2t.net/addgene:98666 ; RRID:Addgene_98666)
