[The description below was written by a language model from this plasmid's Addgene catalogue record and pLannotate feature annotations shown in this document.]
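Description:
hnRNPA2_LC_D290V_S285C is a bacterial expression plasmid on the pJ411 backbone that produces the low-complexity domain of human hnRNPA2 (residues 190–341 of the HNRNPA2B1 gene product) carrying two substitutions, D290V and S285C, with an N-terminal 6xHis tag supplied by the backbone. The roughly 5.75 kb plasmid is selected with kanamycin through an aph(3')-Ia KanR gene and replicates from a ColE1/pMB1-type origin. The catalogue lists it as high copy, although the annotation also detects pBR322-derived rop and bom elements, which are normally associated with copy-number restraint. An f1 origin and two non-functional tetracycline-resistance fragments are also present as backbone remnants.

Expression follows the standard pET-style logic. A T7 promoter followed directly by a lac operator drives the open reading frame, translation starts from the T7 gene 10 ribosome binding site, and a T7 terminator closes the unit. The plasmid carries its own lacI gene and promoter, so transcription is repressed until IPTG is added in a host that supplies T7 RNA polymerase. Upstream of the hnRNPA2 fragment, a short match to a composite His/TEV tag is consistent with the recorded N-terminal His tag. The table also flags small His-tag and solubility-tag fragments downstream of the insert, but the record does not indicate that these are translated as part of the protein.

The construct is intended for recombinant production and affinity purification of the mutant low-complexity domain. The associated study examined the domain's structure, interactions and phase separation, and how these are altered by mutation and arginine methylation. The record does not state the specific rationale for the S285C substitution.
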