Features (pLannotate 1.2.2; 20 found; start..end, strand, type, name):
      1..19      +  promoter       T7 promoter: promoter for bacteriophage T7 RNA polymerase
     20..44      +  protein_bind   lac operator: The lac repressor binds to the lac operator to inhibit transcription in E. coli. This inhibition can be relieved by adding lactose or isopropyl-β-D-thiogalactopyranoside (IPTG). lac repressor encoded by lacI
     59..81      +  RBS            RBS: efficient ribosome binding site from bacteriophage T7 gene 10 (Olins and Rangwala, 1989)
    106..122     +  CDS            capTEV™ (fragment): composite tag for in vivo biotinylation, TEV protease cleavage, and 6xHis tagging
    151..606     +  CDS            HNRNPA2B1 (fragment): ROA2_SAGOE - Also known as HNRPA2B1. Experimental evidence at protein level: Swiss-Prot protein existence level 1. Heterogeneous nuclear ribonucleoprotein (hnRNP) that associates with nascent pre-mRNAs, packaging them into hnRNP particles. The hnRNP particle arrangement on nascent hnRNA is non-random and sequence-dependent and serves to condense and stabilize the transcripts and minimize tangling and knotting. Packaging plays a role in various processes such as transcription, pre-mRNA processing, RNA nuclear export, subcellular location, mRNA translation and stability of mature mRNAs. Forms hn
    616..633     +  CDS            9xHis (fragment): 9xHis affinity tag
    643..692     +  CDS            SET1 (fragment): solubility-enhancement tag derived from T7 phage gene 10B
    700..747     +  terminator     T7 terminator: transcription terminator for bacteriophage T7 RNA polymerase
    784..1212    +  rep_origin     f1 ori (sequence partly withheld): f1 bacteriophage origin of replication; arrow indicates direction of (+) strand synthesis
   1265..1322    +  promoter       AmpR promoter (fragment): bla
   1331..2146    -  CDS            KanR: aminoglycoside phosphotransferase; aph(3')-Ia; confers resistance to kanamycin in bacteria or G418 (Geneticin®) in eukaryotes
   2268..2856    +  rep_origin     ori: high-copy-number ColE1/pMB1/pBR322/pUC origin of replication
   3042..3181    -  misc_feature   bom: basis of mobility region from pBR322
   3283..3474    -  CDS            rop: Rop protein, which maintains plasmids at low copy number; rop
   3491..3871    +  CDS            YPB1_ECOLX: Protein predicted: Swiss-Prot protein existence level 4. From Escherichia coli.
   3943..4234    -  CDS            TcR (fragment): tetracycline efflux protein; tet; confers resistance to tetracycline
   4249..4270    -  protein_bind   CAP binding site: CAP binding activates transcription in the presence of cAMP. E. coli catabolite activator protein
   4283..5365    -  CDS            lacI: lac repressor; lacI; The lac repressor binds to the lac operator to inhibit transcription in E. coli. This inhibition can be relieved by adding lactose or isopropyl-β-D-thiogalactopyranoside (IPTG).
   5366..5443    -  promoter       lacI promoter: lacI
   5451..5730    -  CDS            TcR (fragment): tetracycline efflux protein; tet; confers resistance to tetracycline
>Addgene plasmid #98666 | hnRNPA2_LC_D290V_S285C | addgene full sequence | sequence record 189356 | Addgene NGS Result
TAATACGACTCACTATAGGGGAATTGTGAGCGGATAACAATTCCCCTCTAGAAATAATTTTGTTTAACTT
TAAGAAGGAGATATACCATGGGCTCTGATAAAATTCATCATCATCATCATCACGAAAATCTTTATTTTCA
AGGTCATATGGGTCGTGGTGGCAACTTTGGTTTCGGTGATAGCCGCGGTGGTGGCGGCAACTTCGGTCCG
GGTCCGGGCAGCAATTTCCGTGGTGGTTCCGACGGTTACGGTAGCGGTCGCGGCTTTGGCGATGGCTATA
ATGGTTACGGTGGTGGTCCGGGCGGCGGCAATTTCGGTGGTAGCCCGGGTTACGGCGGTGGTCGCGGCGG
TTATGGCGGTGGCGGTCCAGGCTACGGTAACCAGGGTGGTGGTTATGGTGGTGGCTACGATAACTATGGC
GGTGGTAACTATGGTTGCGGCAATTACAATGTTTTTGGCAACTACAACCAGCAACCGAGCAATTACGGCC
CGATGAAATCCGGCAATTTTGGCGGTTCCCGTAATATGGGTGGTCCGTATGGTGGCGGTAACTACGGCCC
GGGTGGTAGCGGTGGTTCTGGCGGCTATGGTGGCCGCAGCCGTTACTAACTCGAGCACCACCACCACCAC
CACTGAGATCCGGCTGCTAACAAAGCCCGAAAGGAAGCTGAGTTGGCTGCTGCCACCGCTGAGCAATAAC
TAGCATAACCCCTTGGGGCCTCTAAACGGGTCTTGAGGGGTTTTTTGCTGAAAGGAGGAACTATATCCGG
ATTGGCGAATGGG
[124 nt withheld, positions 784-907]
C
[91 nt withheld, positions 909-999]
A
[49 nt withheld, positions 1001-1049]
CCTTTGACGTTGGAGTCCACGTTCTTT
[37 nt withheld, positions 1077-1113]
ACCCTATCTCGGTCTATTCTTTTGATTTATAAGGGATTTTGCCGATTTCGGCCTATTGGTTAAAAAATGA
GCTGATTTAACAAAAATTTAACGCGAATTTTAACAAAATATTAACGCTTACAATTTAGGTGGCACTTTTC
GGGGAAATGTGCGCGGAACCCCTATTTGTTTATTTTTCTAAATACATTCAAATATGTATCCGCTCATGAA
TTAATTCTTAGAAAAACTCATCGAGCATCAAATGAAACTGCAATTTATTCATATCAGGATTATCAATACC
ATATTTTTGAAAAAGCCGTTTCTGTAATGAAGGAGAAAACTCACCGAGGCAGTTCCATAGGATGGCAAGA
TCCTGGTATCGGTCTGCGATTCCGACTCGTCCAACATCAATACAACCTATTAATTTCCCCTCGTCAAAAA
TAAGGTTATCAAGTGAGAAATCACCATGAGTGACGACTGAATCCGGTGAGAATGGCAAAAGTTTATGCAT
TTCTTTCCAGACTTGTTCAACAGGCCAGCCATTACGCTCGTCATCAAAATCACTCGCATCAACCAAACCG
TTATTCATTCGTGATTGCGCCTGAGCGAGACGAAATACGCGATCGCTGTTAAAAGGACAATTACAAACAG
GAATCGAATGCAACCGGCGCAGGAACACTGCCAGCGCATCAACAATATTTTCACCTGAATCAGGATATTC
TTCTAATACCTGGAATGCTGTTTTCCCGGGGATCGCAGTGGTGAGTAACCATGCATCATCAGGAGTACGG
ATAAAATGCTTGATGGTCGGAAGAGGCATAAATTCCGTCAGCCAGTTTAGTCTGACCATCTCATCTGTAA
CATCATTGGCAACGCTACCTTTGCCATGTTTCAGAAACAACTCTGGCGCATCGGGCTTCCCATACAATCG
ATAGATTGTCGCACCTGATTGCCCGACATTATCGCGAGCCCATTTATACCCATATAAATCAGCATCCATG
TTGGAATTTAATCGCGGCCTAGAGCAAGACGTTTCCCGTTGAATATGGCTCATAACACCCCTTGTATTAC
TGTTTATGTAAGCAGACAGTTTTATTGTTCATGACCAAAATCCCTTAACGTGAGTTTTCGTTCCACTGAG
CGTCAGACCCCGTAGAAAAGATCAAAGGATCTTCTTGAGATCCTTTTTTTCTGCGCGTAATCTGCTGCTT
GCAAACAAAAAAACCACCGCTACCAGCGGTGGTTTGTTTGCCGGATCAAGAGCTACCAACTCTTTTTCCG
AAGGTAACTGGCTTCAGCAGAGCGCAGATACCAAATACTGTCCTTCTAGTGTAGCCGTAGTTAGGCCACC
ACTTCAAGAACTCTGTAGCACCGCCTACATACCTCGCTCTGCTAATCCTGTTACCAGTGGCTGCTGCCAG
TGGCGATAAGTCGTGTCTTACCGGGTTGGACTCAAGACGATAGTTACCGGATAAGGCGCAGCGGTCGGGC
TGAACGGGGGGTTCGTGCACACAGCCCAGCTTGGAGCGAACGACCTACACCGAACTGAGATACCTACAGC
GTGAGCTATGAGAAAGCGCCACGCTTCCCGAAGGGAGAAAGGCGGACAGGTATCCGGTAAGCGGCAGGGT
CGGAACAGGAGAGCGCACGAGGGAGCTTCCAGGGGGAAACGCCTGGTATCTTTATAGTCCTGTCGGGTTT
CGCCACCTCTGACTTGAGCGTCGATTTTTGTGATGCTCGTCAGGGGGGCGGAGCCTATGGAAAAACGCCA
GCAACGCGGCCTTTTTACGGTTCCTGGCCTTTTGCTGGCCTTTTGCTCACATGTTCTTTCCTGCGTTATC
CCCTGATTCTGTGGATAACCGTATTACCGCCTTTGAGTGAGCTGATACCGCTCGCCGCAGCCGAACGACC
GAGCGCAGCGAGTCAGTGAGCGAGGAAGCGGAAGAGCGCCTGATGCGGTATTTTCTCCTTACGCATCTGT
GCGGTATTTCACACCGCAATGGTGCACTCTCAGTACAATCTGCTCTGATGCCGCATAGTTAAGCCAGTAT
ACACTCCGCTATCGCTACGTGACTGGGTCATGGCTGCGCCCCGACACCCGCCAACACCCGCTGACGCGCC
CTGACGGGCTTGTCTGCTCCCGGCATCCGCTTACAGACAAGCTGTGACCGTCTCCGGGAGCTGCATGTGT
CAGAGGTTTTCACCGTCATCACCGAAACGCGCGAGGCAGCTGCGGTAAAGCTCATCAGCGTGGTCGTGAA
GCGATTCACAGATGTCTGCCTGTTCATCCGCGTCCAGCTCGTTGAGTTTCTCCAGAAGCGTTAATGTCTG
GCTTCTGATAAAGCGGGCCATGTTAAGGGCGGTTTTTTCCTGTTTGGTCACTGATGCCTCCGTGTAAGGG
GGATTTCTGTTCATGGGGGTAATGATACCGATGAAACGAGAGAGGATGCTCACGATACGGGTTACTGATG
ATGAACATGCCCGGTTACTGGAACGTTGTGAGGGTAAACAACTGGCGGTATGGATGCGGCGGGACCAGAG
AAAAATCACTCAGGGTCAATGCCAGCGCTTCGTTAATACAGATGTAGGTGTTCCACAGGGTAGCCAGCAG
CATCCTGCGATGCAGATCCGGAACATAATGGTGCAGGGCGCTGACTTCCGCGTTTCCAGACTTTACGAAA
CACGGAAACCGAAGACCATTCATGTTGTTGCTCAGGTCGCAGACGTTTTGCAGCAGCAGTCGCTTCACGT
TCGCTCGCGTATCGGTGATTCATTCTGCTAACCAGTAAGGCAACCCCGCCAGCCTAGCCGGGTCCTCAAC
GACAGGAGCACGATCATGCGCACCCGTGGGGCCGCCATGCCGGCGATAATGGCCTGCTTCTCGCCGAAAC
GTTTGGTGGCGGGACCAGTGACGAAGGCTTGAGCGAGGGCGTGCAAGATTCCGAATACCGCAAGCGACAG
GCCGATCATCGTCGCGCTCCAGCGAAAGCGGTCCTCGCCGAAAATGACCCAGAGCGCTGCCGGCACCTGT
CCTACGAGTTGCATGATAAAGAAGACAGTCATAAGTGCGGCGACGATAGTCATGCCCCGCGCCCACCGGA
AGGAGCTGACTGGGTTGAAGGCTCTCAAGGGCATCGGTCGAGATCCCGGTGCCTAATGAGTGAGCTAACT
TACATTAATTGCGTTGCGCTCACTGCCCGCTTTCCAGTCGGGAAACCTGTCGTGCCAGCTGCATTAATGA
ATCGGCCAACGCGCGGGGAGAGGCGGTTTGCGTATTGGGCGCCAGGGTGGTTTTTCTTTTCACCAGTGAG
ACGGGCAACAGCTGATTGCCCTTCACCGCCTGGCCCTGAGAGAGTTGCAGCAAGCGGTCCACGCTGGTTT
GCCCCAGCAGGCGAAAATCCTGTTTGATGGTGGTTAACGGCGGGATATAACATGAGCTGTCTTCGGTATC
GTCGTATCCCACTACCGAGATATCCGCACCAACGCGCAGCCCGGACTCGGTAATGGCGCGCATTGCGCCC
AGCGCCATCTGATCGTTGGCAACCAGCATCGCAGTGGGAACGATGCCCTCATTCAGCATTTGCATGGTTT
GTTGAAAACCGGACATGGCACTCCAGTCGCCTTCCCGTTCCGCTATCGGCTGAATTTGATTGCGAGTGAG
ATATTTATGCCAGCCAGCCAGACGCAGACGCGCCGAGACAGAACTTAATGGGCCCGCTAACAGCGCGATT
TGCTGGTGACCCAATGCGACCAGATGCTCCACGCCCAGTCGCGTACCGTCTTCATGGGAGAAAATAATAC
TGTTGATGGGTGTCTGGTCAGAGACATCAAGAAATAACGCCGGAACATTAGTGCAGGCAGCTTCCACAGC
AATGGCATCCTGGTCATCCAGCGGATAGTTAATGATCAGCCCACTGACGCGTTGCGCGAGAAGATTGTGC
ACCGCCGCTTTACAGGCTTCGACGCCGCTTCGTTCTACCATCGACACCACCACGCTGGCACCCAGTTGAT
CGGCGCGAGATTTAATCGCCGCGACAATTTGCGACGGCGCGTGCAGGGCCAGACTGGAGGTGGCAACGCC
AATCAGCAACGACTGTTTGCCCGCCAGTTGTTGTGCCACGCGGTTGGGAATGTAATTCAGCTCCGCCATC
GCCGCTTCCACTTTTTCCCGCGTTTTCGCAGAAACGTGGCTGGCCTGGTTCACCACGCGGGAAACGGTCT
GATAAGAGACACCGGCATACTCTGCGACATCGTATAACGTTACTGGTTTCACATTCACCACCCTGAATTG
ACTCTCTTCCGGGCGCTATCATGCCATACCGCGAAAGGTTTTGCGCCATTCGATGGTGTCCGGGATCTCG
ACGCTCTCCCTTATGCGACTCCTGCATTAGGAAGCAGCCCAGTAGTAGGTTGAGGCCGTTGAGCACCGCC
GCCGCAAGGAATGGTGCATGCAAGGAGATGGCGCCCAACAGTCCCCCGGCCACGGGGCCTGCCACCATAC
CCACGCCGAAACAAGCGCTCATGAGCCCGAAGTGGCGAGCCCGATCTTCCCCATCGGTGATGTCGGCGAT
ATAGGCGCCAGCAACCGCACCTGTGGCGCCGGTGATGCCGGCCACGATGCGTCCGGCGTAGAGGATCGAG
ATCTCGATCCCGCGAAAT
